>Addgene plasmid #113089 | EasyFusion T2A-H2B-mCherry | addgene full sequence | sequence record 217815 | Addgene NGS Result
GCGGCCTTTTTACGGTTCCTGGCCTTTTGCTGGCCTTTTGCTCACATGTTCTTTCCTGCGTTATCCCCTG
ATTCTGTGGATAACCGTATTACCGCCTTTGAGTGAGCTGATACCGCTCGCCGCAGCCGAACGACCGAGCG
CAGCGAGTCAGTGAGCGAGGAAGCGGAAGAGCGCCCAATACGCAAACCGCCTCTCCCCGCGCGTTGGCCG
ATTCATTAATGCAGCTGGCACGACAGGTTTCCCGACTGGAAAGCGGGCAGTGAGCGCAACGCAATTAATG
TGAGTTAGCTCACTCATTAGGCACCCCAGGCTTTACACTTTATGCTTCCGGCTCGTATGTTGTGTGGAAT
TGTGAGCGGATAACAATTTCACACAGGAAACAGCTATGACCATGATTACGCCAAGCGCGCAATTAACCCT
CACTAAAGGGAACAAAAGCTGGGTACCGGGCCCCCCCTCGAGGTCGACGGTATCGATAAGCTTGATATCG
AATTCGAGGGCAGAGGAAGTCTTCTAACATGCGGTGACGTGGAGGAGAATCCCGGCCCTACCGGTATGCC
AGAGCCAGCGAAGTCTGCTCCCGCCCCGAAAAAGGGCTCCAAGAAGGCGGTGACTAAGGCGCAGAAGAAA
GGCGGCAAGAAGCGCAAGCGCAGCCGCAAGGAGAGCTATTCCATCTATGTGTACAAGGTTCTGAAGCAGG
TCCACCCTGACACCGGCATTTCGTCCAAGGCCATGGGCATCATGAATTCGTTTGTGAACGACATTTTCGA
GCGCATCGCAGGTGAGGCTTCCCGCCTGGCGCATTACAACAAGCGCTCGACCATCACCTCCAGGGAGATC
CAGACGGCCGTGCGCCTGCTGCTGCCTGGGGAGTTGGCCAAGCACGCCGTGTCCGAGGGTACTAAGGCCA
TCACCAAGTACACCAGCGCTAAGGATCCACCGGTCGCCACCATGGTGAGCAAGGGCGAGGAGGATAACAT
GGCCATCATCAAGGAGTTCATGCGCTTCAAGGTGCACATGGAGGGCTCCGTGAACGGCCACGAGTTCGAG
ATCGAGGGCGAGGGCGAGGGCCGCCCCTACGAGGGCACCCAGACCGCCAAGCTGAAGGTGACCAAGGGTG
GCCCCCTGCCCTTCGCCTGGGACATCCTGTCCCCTCAGTTCATGTACGGCTCCAAGGCCTACGTGAAGCA
CCCCGCCGACATCCCCGACTACTTGAAGCTGTCCTTCCCCGAGGGCTTCAAGTGGGAGCGCGTGATGAAC
TTCGAGGACGGCGGCGTGGTGACCGTGACCCAGGACTCCTCCCTGCAGGACGGCGAGTTCATCTACAAGG
TGAAGCTGCGCGGCACCAACTTCCCCTCCGACGGCCCCGTAATGCAGAAGAAGACCATGGGCTGGGAGGC
CTCCTCCGAGCGGATGTACCCCGAGGACGGCGCCCTGAAGGGCGAGATCAAGCAGAGGCTGAAGCTGAAG
GACGGCGGCCACTACGACGCTGAGGTCAAGACCACCTACAAGGCCAAGAAGCCCGTGCAGCTGCCCGGCG
CCTACAACGTCAACATCAAGTTGGACATCACCTCCCACAACGAGGACTACACCATCGTGGAACAGTACGA
ACGCGCCGAGGGCCGCCACTCCACCGGCGGCATGGACGAGCTGTACAAGTAAGGATCCACTAGTTCTAGA
GCGGCCGCCACCGCGGTGGAGCTCCAATTCGCCCTATAGTGAGTCGTATTACGCGCGCTCACTGGCCGTC
GTTTTACAACGTCGTGACTGGGAAAACCCTGGCGTTACCCAACTTAATCGCCTTGCAGCACATCCCCCTT
TCGCCAGCTGGCGTAATAGCGAAGAGGCCCGCACCGATCGCCCTTCCCAACAGTTGCGCAGCCTGAATGG
CGAATGGAAATTGTAAGCGTTAATATTTTGTTAAAATTCGCGTTAAATTTTTGTTAAATCAGCTCATTTT
TTAACCAATAGGCCGAAATCGGCAAAATCCCTTATAAATCAAAAGAATAGACCGAGATAGGGT
[37 nt withheld, positions 2024-2060]
AAAGAACGTGGACTCCAACGTCAAAGG
[49 nt withheld, positions 2088-2136]
T
[91 nt withheld, positions 2138-2228]
G
[124 nt withheld, positions 2230-2353]
CAGGTGGCACTTTTCGGGGAAATGTGCGCGGAACCCCTATTTGTTTATTTTTCTAAATACATTCAAATAT
GTATCCGCTCATGAGACAATAACCCTGATAAATGCTTCAATAATATTGAAAAAGGAAGAGTATGAGTATT
CAACATTTCCGTGTCGCCCTTATTCCCTTTTTTGCGGCATTTTGCCTTCCTGTTTTTGCTCACCCAGAAA
CGCTGGTGAAAGTAAAAGATGCTGAAGATCAGTTGGGTGCACGAGTGGGTTACATCGAACTGGATCTCAA
CAGCGGTAAGATCCTTGAGAGTTTTCGCCCCGAAGAACGTTTTCCAATGATGAGCACTTTTAAAGTTCTG
CTATGTGGCGCGGTATTATCCCGTATTGACGCCGGGCAAGAGCAACTCGGTCGCCGCATACACTATTCTC
AGAATGACTTGGTTGAGTACTCACCAGTCACAGAAAAGCATCTTACGGATGGCATGACAGTAAGAGAATT
ATGCAGTGCTGCCATAACCATGAGTGATAACACTGCGGCCAACTTACTTCTGACAACGATCGGAGGACCG
AAGGAGCTAACCGCTTTTTTGCACAACATGGGGGATCATGTAACTCGCCTTGATCGTTGGGAACCGGAGC
TGAATGAAGCCATACCAAACGACGAGCGTGACACCACGATGCCTGTAGCAATGGCAACAACGTTGCGCAA
ACTATTAACTGGCGAACTACTTACTCTAGCTTCCCGGCAACAATTAATAGACTGGATGGAGGCGGATAAA
GTTGCAGGACCACTTCTGCGCTCGGCCCTTCCGGCTGGCTGGTTTATTGCTGATAAATCTGGAGCCGGTG
AGCGTGGGTCTCGCGGTATCATTGCAGCACTGGGGCCAGATGGTAAGCCCTCCCGTATCGTAGTTATCTA
CACGACGGGGAGTCAGGCAACTATGGATGAACGAAATAGACAGATCGCTGAGATAGGTGCCTCACTGATT
AAGCATTGGTAACTGTCAGACCAAGTTTACTCATATATACTTTAGATTGATTTAAAACTTCATTTTTAAT
TTAAAAGGATCTAGGTGAAGATCCTTTTTGATAATCTCATGACCAAAATCCCTTAACGTGAGTTTTCGTT
CCACTGAGCGTCAGACCCCGTAGAAAAGATCAAAGGATCTTCTTGAGATCCTTTTTTTCTGCGCGTAATC
TGCTGCTTGCAAACAAAAAAACCACCGCTACCAGCGGTGGTTTGTTTGCCGGATCAAGAGCTACCAACTC
TTTTTCCGAAGGTAACTGGCTTCAGCAGAGCGCAGATACCAAATACTGTTCTTCTAGTGTAGCCGTAGTT
AGGCCACCACTTCAAGAACTCTGTAGCACCGCCTACATACCTCGCTCTGCTAATCCTGTTACCAGTGGCT
GCTGCCAGTGGCGATAAGTCGTGTCTTACCGGGTTGGACTCAAGACGATAGTTACCGGATAAGGCGCAGC
GGTCGGGCTGAACGGGGGGTTCGTGCACACAGCCCAGCTTGGAGCGAACGACCTACACCGAACTGAGATA
CCTACAGCGTGAGCTATGAGAAAGCGCCACGCTTCCCGAAGGGAGAAAGGCGGACAGGTATCCGGTAAGC
GGCAGGGTCGGAACAGGAGAGCGCACGAGGGAGCTTCCAGGGGGAAACGCCTGGTATCTTTATAGTCCTG
TCGGGTTTCGCCACCTCTGACTTGAGCGTCGATTTTTGTGATGCTCGTCAGGGGGGCGGAGCCTATGGAA
AAACGCCAGCAAC
Features (pLannotate 1.2.2; 16 found; start..end, strand, type, name):
     36..169     +  rep_origin     RSF ori (fragment): Plasmids containing the RSF 1030 origin of replication can be propagated in E. coli cells that contain additional plasmids with compatible origins.
    171..263     +  CDS            lacI (fragment): lac repressor; lacI; The lac repressor binds to the lac operator to inhibit transcription in E. coli. This inhibition can be relieved by adding lactose or isopropyl-β-D-thiogalactopyranoside (IPTG).
    276..297     +  protein_bind   CAP binding site: CAP binding activates transcription in the presence of cAMP. E. coli catabolite activator protein
    312..342     +  promoter       lac promoter: promoter for the E. coli lac operon
    350..366     +  protein_bind   lac operator: The lac repressor binds to the lac operator to inhibit transcription in E. coli. This inhibition can be relieved by adding lactose or isopropyl-β-D-thiogalactopyranoside (IPTG). lac repressor encoded by lacI
    411..429     +  promoter       T3 promoter: promoter for bacteriophage T3 RNA polymerase
    442..495     -  misc_feature   MCS (fragment): pBluescript multiple cloning site
    556..933     +  CDS            H2B: human histone H2B; HIST1H2BJ
    952..1659    +  CDS            mCherry: mCherry is a basic (constitutively fluorescent) red fluorescent protein published in 2004, derived from Discosoma sp.. It is reported to be a very rapidly-maturing monomer with low acid sensitivity.
   1663..1704    -  misc_feature   MCS (fragment): pBluescript multiple cloning site
   1713..1731    -  promoter       T7 promoter: promoter for bacteriophage T7 RNA polymerase
   1739..1894    +  CDS            lacZα (fragment): LacZα fragment of β-galactosidase; lacZ fragment
   1925..2353    -  rep_origin     f1 ori (sequence partly withheld): f1 bacteriophage origin of replication; arrow indicates direction of (+) strand synthesis
   2380..2484    +  promoter       AmpR promoter: bla
   2485..3345    +  CDS            AmpR: β-lactamase; bla; confers resistance to ampicillin, carbenicillin, and related antibiotics
   3516..4104    +  rep_origin     ori: high-copy-number ColE1/pMB1/pBR322/pUC origin of replication
