[The description below was written by a language model from this plasmid's Addgene catalogue record and pLannotate feature annotations shown in this document.]
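Description:
EasyFusion T2A-H2B-mCherry is a small (about 4.1 kb) pBluescript-based cloning plasmid intended as a general starting vector for building knock-in donor constructs. It is maintained in E. coli at high copy through a ColE1/pUC-type origin and selected with ampicillin via the β-lactamase (AmpR) gene and its own promoter. The backbone also keeps the usual pBluescript elements: an f1 origin for single-stranded DNA production, the lac promoter/operator region with a lacZα fragment, and T3 and T7 phage promoters on either side of the cloning region. The short RSF ori and lacI fragments in the automated annotation are probably incidental partial matches to backbone sequence, not functional elements.

The payload is a synthetic T2A-H2B-mCherry coding cassette, inserted by Gibson assembly between two remnants of the pBluescript multiple cloning site. The feature table annotates human histone H2B (HIST1H2BJ) followed by mCherry. The T2A element is not annotated separately but, according to the catalogue entry, forms the start of the insert, presumably in the gap upstream of H2B. No eukaryotic promoter or polyadenylation signal is annotated, which fits a reporter designed to be expressed from an endogenous locus. When fused in frame to the end of a target gene, the T2A self-cleaving peptide separates the native protein from the reporter during translation, and H2B tethers mCherry to chromatin to give a bright nuclear red signal.

The flanking restriction sites allow gene-specific homology arms to be added on each side of the cassette to make a targeting donor. The associated publication concerns targeted large insertions made by microinjection into two-cell-stage mouse embryos.
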