Addgene plasmid #113089: EasyFusion T2A-H2B-mCherry
Purpose: General donor vector with T2A-H2B-mCherry coding sequence flanking by restriction sites for generating knock-in donor
Depositing lab: Janet Rossant. Depositing organization: Hospital for Sick Children. Publication: Efficient generation of targeted large insertions by microinjection into two-cell-stage mouse embryos. Gu B, Posfai E, Rossant J. Nat Biotechnol. 2018 Jun 11. pii: nbt.4166. doi: 10.1038/nbt.4166. PubMed 29889212.
Backbone
  Vector backbone: pbluescript
  Vector type: Synthetic Biology
Growth in bacteria
  Bacterial resistance: Ampicillin, 100 μg/mL
  Growth temperature: 37°C
  Growth strain: DH5alpha
  Copy number: High Copy
Gene/Insert
  Gene/Insert name: T2A-H2B-mCherry
  Species: Synthetic
  Cloning method: Gibson Cloning
  Sequencing primers: 5′ CACACAGGAAACAGCTATGAC; 3′ CGCAACTGTTGGGAAGGGC
Terms and licenses: Academic/Nonprofit Terms; Industry Terms: Not Available to Industry
How to cite: EasyFusion T2A-H2B-mCherry was a gift from Janet Rossant (Addgene plasmid # 113089 ; http://n2t.net/addgene:113089 ; RRID:Addgene_113089)
