>Addgene plasmid #113089 | EasyFusion T2A-H2B-mCherry | depositor partial sequence | sequence record 213302 | EasyFusion T2A-H2B-mCherry sequence 4117 bps
[52 nt withheld, positions 1-52]
C
[91 nt withheld, positions 54-144]
A
[49 nt withheld, positions 146-194]
CCTTTGACGTTGGAGTCCACGTTCTTT
[37 nt withheld, positions 222-258]
ACCCTATCTCGGTCTATTCTTTTGATTTATAAGGGATTTTGCCGATTTCGGCCTATTGGTTAAAAAATGA
GCTGATTTAACAAAAATTTAACGCGAATTTTAACAAAATATTAACGCTTACAATTTAGGTGGCACTTTTC
GGGGAAATGTGCGCGGAACCCCTATTTGTTTATTTTTCTAAATACATTCAAATATGTATCCGCTCATGAG
ACAATAACCCTGATAAATGCTTCAATAATATTGAAAAAGGAAGAGTATGAGTATTCAACATTTCCGTGTC
GCCCTTATTCCCTTTTTTGCGGCATTTTGCCTTCCTGTTTTTGCTCACCCAGAAACGCTGGTGAAAGTAA
AAGATGCTGAAGATCAGTTGGGTGCACGAGTGGGTTACATCGAACTGGATCTCAACAGCGGTAAGATCCT
TGAGAGTTTTCGCCCCGAAGAACGTTTTCCAATGATGAGCACTTTTAAAGTTCTGCTATGTGGCGCGGTA
TTATCCCGTATTGACGCCGGGCAAGAGCAACTCGGTCGCCGCATACACTATTCTCAGAATGACTTGGTTG
AGTACTCACCAGTCACAGAAAAGCATCTTACGGATGGCATGACAGTAAGAGAATTATGCAGTGCTGCCAT
AACCATGAGTGATAACACTGCGGCCAACTTACTTCTGACAACGATCGGAGGACCGAAGGAGCTAACCGCT
TTTTTGCACAACATGGGGGATCATGTAACTCGCCTTGATCGTTGGGAACCGGAGCTGAATGAAGCCATAC
CAAACGACGAGCGTGACACCACGATGCCTGTAGCAATGGCAACAACGTTGCGCAAACTATTAACTGGCGA
ACTACTTACTCTAGCTTCCCGGCAACAATTAATAGACTGGATGGAGGCGGATAAAGTTGCAGGACCACTT
CTGCGCTCGGCCCTTCCGGCTGGCTGGTTTATTGCTGATAAATCTGGAGCCGGTGAGCGTGGGTCTCGCG
GTATCATTGCAGCACTGGGGCCAGATGGTAAGCCCTCCCGTATCGTAGTTATCTACACGACGGGGAGTCA
GGCAACTATGGATGAACGAAATAGACAGATCGCTGAGATAGGTGCCTCACTGATTAAGCATTGGTAACTG
TCAGACCAAGTTTACTCATATATACTTTAGATTGATTTAAAACTTCATTTTTAATTTAAAAGGATCTAGG
TGAAGATCCTTTTTGATAATCTCATGACCAAAATCCCTTAACGTGAGTTTTCGTTCCACTGAGCGTCAGA
CCCCGTAGAAAAGATCAAAGGATCTTCTTGAGATCCTTTTTTTCTGCGCGTAATCTGCTGCTTGCAAACA
AAAAAACCACCGCTACCAGCGGTGGTTTGTTTGCCGGATCAAGAGCTACCAACTCTTTTTCCGAAGGTAA
CTGGCTTCAGCAGAGCGCAGATACCAAATACTGTCCTTCTAGTGTAGCCGTAGTTAGGCCACCACTTCAA
GAACTCTGTAGCACCGCCTACATACCTCGCTCTGCTAATCCTGTTACCAGTGGCTGCTGCCAGTGGCGAT
AAGTCGTGTCTTACCGGGTTGGACTCAAGACGATAGTTACCGGATAAGGCGCAGCGGTCGGGCTGAACGG
GGGGTTCGTGCACACAGCCCAGCTTGGAGCGAACGACCTACACCGAACTGAGATACCTACAGCGTGAGCT
ATGAGAAAGCGCCACGCTTCCCGAAGGGAGAAAGGCGGACAGGTATCCGGTAAGCGGCAGGGTCGGAACA
GGAGAGCGCACGAGGGAGCTTCCAGGGGGAAACGCCTGGTATCTTTATAGTCCTGTCGGGTTTCGCCACC
TCTGACTTGAGCGTCGATTTTTGTGATGCTCGTCAGGGGGGCGGAGCCTATGGAAAAACGCCAGCAACGC
GGCCTTTTTACGGTTCCTGGCCTTTTGCTGGCCTTTTGCTCACATGTTCTTTCCTGCGTTATCCCCTGAT
TCTGTGGATAACCGTATTACCGCCTTTGAGTGAGCTGATACCGCTCGCCGCAGCCGAACGACCGAGCGCA
GCGAGTCAGTGAGCGAGGAAGCGGAAGAGCGCCCAATACGCAAACCGCCTCTCCCCGCGCGTTGGCCGAT
TCATTAATGCAGCTGGCACGACAGGTTTCCCGACTGGAAAGCGGGCAGTGAGCGCAACGCAATTAATGTG
AGTTAGCTCACTCATTAGGCACCCCAGGCTTTACACTTTATGCTTCCGGCTCGTATGTTGTGTGGAATTG
TGAGCGGATAACAATTTCACACAGGAAACAGCTATGACCATGATTACGCCAAGCGCGCAATTAACCCTCA
CTAAAGGGAACAAAAGCTGGGTACCGGGCCCCCCCTCGAGGTCGACGGTATCGATAAGCTTGATATCGAA
TTCGAGGGCAGAGGAAGTCTTCTAACATGCGGTGACGTGGAGGAGAATCCCGGCCCTACCGGTATGCCAG
AGCCAGCGAAGTCTGCTCCCGCCCCGAAAAAGGGCTCCAAGAAGGCGGTGACTAAGGCGCAGAAGAAAGG
CGGCAAGAAGCGCAAGCGCAGCCGCAAGGAGAGCTATTCCATCTATGTGTACAAGGTTCTGAAGCAGGTC
CACCCTGACACCGGCATTTCGTCCAAGGCCATGGGCATCATGAATTCGTTTGTGAACGACATTTTCGAGC
GCATCGCAGGTGAGGCTTCCCGCCTGGCGCATTACAACAAGCGCTCGACCATCACCTCCAGGGAGATCCA
GACGGCCGTGCGCCTGCTGCTGCCTGGGGAGTTGGCCAAGCACGCCGTGTCCGAGGGTACTAAGGCCATC
ACCAAGTACACCAGCGCTAAGGATCCACCGGTCGCCACCATGGTGAGCAAGGGCGAGGAGGATAACATGG
CCATCATCAAGGAGTTCATGCGCTTCAAGGTGCACATGGAGGGCTCCGTGAACGGCCACGAGTTCGAGAT
CGAGGGCGAGGGCGAGGGCCGCCCCTACGAGGGCACCCAGACCGCCAAGCTGAAGGTGACCAAGGGTGGC
CCCCTGCCCTTCGCCTGGGACATCCTGTCCCCTCAGTTCATGTACGGCTCCAAGGCCTACGTGAAGCACC
CCGCCGACATCCCCGACTACTTGAAGCTGTCCTTCCCCGAGGGCTTCAAGTGGGAGCGCGTGATGAACTT
CGAGGACGGCGGCGTGGTGACCGTGACCCAGGACTCCTCCCTGCAGGACGGCGAGTTCATCTACAAGGTG
AAGCTGCGCGGCACCAACTTCCCCTCCGACGGCCCCGTAATGCAGAAGAAGACCATGGGCTGGGAGGCCT
CCTCCGAGCGGATGTACCCCGAGGACGGCGCCCTGAAGGGCGAGATCAAGCAGAGGCTGAAGCTGAAGGA
CGGCGGCCACTACGACGCTGAGGTCAAGACCACCTACAAGGCCAAGAAGCCCGTGCAGCTGCCCGGCGCC
TACAACGTCAACATCAAGTTGGACATCACCTCCCACAACGAGGACTACACCATCGTGGAACAGTACGAAC
GCGCCGAGGGCCGCCACTCCACCGGCGGCATGGACGAGCTGTACAAGTAAGGATCCACTAGTTCTAGAGC
GGCCGCCACCGCGGTGGAGCTCCAATTCGCCCTATAGTGAGTCGTATTACGCGCGCTCACTGGCCGTCGT
TTTACAACGTCGTGACTGGGAAAACCCTGGCGTTACCCAACTTAATCGCCTTGCAGCACATCCCCCTTTC
GCCAGCTGGCGTAATAGCGAAGAGGCCCGCACCGATCGCCCTTCCCAACAGTTGCGCAGCCTGAATGGCG
AATGGG
[73 nt withheld, positions 4045-4117]
